>Addgene plasmid #34294 | KHBD00140 | depositor partial sequence | sequence record 40861 | KHBD00140 sequence 1272 bps
ATGTTGACCTTGCCCAACATCGCCGATCTGCGGTTGCAGCAGCAGATCGCCCAGGAGATATACCGCCAGC
AGATTATGCAACGTTTACCCGATCCCCTATGCGGCCTGCTACCCAACTTTGCCGGACACTTTATGCCACC
GCCGCCACCGCCGCAACCCACTTTGCCCGGCGATGTGGAGGCCAAGCTGGAGAATAACGAACTCTGGCAG
CAGTTCCACAGCATCGGCACCGAGATGATCATCACCAAGTGCGGCAGACGCATGTTCCCTTCGATGCGGG
TTTCCCTCAGTGGACTGGAGGAGGAGGCCAGCTATTGCGTGCTCCTCGAGATGGTGCCCATTGGCGATTG
TCGCTATAAGTTCTCTGGATCCCAGTGGGTGCCGGCCGGAGGAGCCGAGCCCCAGAGCCCGCAGCGCATG
TATCTGCATCCGGAGAGTCCAGCCACGGGAAAACACTGGCAATCCCAGGCTCTGCTCTTCAGCAAAGTGA
AATTGACGAATAATACGCTGGATAACAATGGTCATATCGTCTTGGCCAGCATGCACAAGTATCAGCCGCG
TCTGCACGTCATACGAACCTCTGATCTCGGCCAGATTCCCTGGGCCCCCCAACAGGCCTTTATCTTTCCG
GAGACGGAGTTTATAGCCGTAACAGCTTATCAGAATGACCGCATAACCAAGCTGAAGATCGACAACAATC
CCTTTGCCAAGGGATTCCGTGAGTCGGGTCAGTCGAGATGCAAACGGAAGATCAATGACTCGCCACCGCC
AACGCAGCCCGAGGCAAACCAGGTGGATCGAAGCCCGGTGACATCGCCGTTAGCCAAACGGTTGCGACTC
GTGGAGGAATTTCCCCAGCACCATCATCACCAGAGTCATCACAGTGTTCCTATGCAGCGTCACTATCTGC
TGGATGCTCTGGAGGCCAATTTCTATGTGCCAGCGCCACCGCCGCCGGCCATCGAGTATGCCAGGCACAT
CGGTGGTGCTTATCCAAGTTGGGCTTACACACCGCCATCGCCGGCCTCCTCTGTCTCGTCCTCCTCGGCG
GGCTCGACGAGCGGCGAATCTGCTGCCGACCGAGAGGCAGATGCCGATGCCGACACCTTTGTAGATGTGG
TTGGAACCGCACCGGCTGCTCCTCCGCCTCCATCTCCGCCTGTGCCAGCCACTGCTACTGCCCCTGCTTC
GTCATCCAGCGATCCGACGATGGCCAAGCCGAAGCGCAGCAGCTTCAGCATCTCGGACATATTAGGAACC
AGCTCGTCCATT
