>Addgene plasmid #34294 | KHBD00140 | addgene partial sequence | sequence record 41959 | M13-Rev 5'-CAGGAAACAGCTATGACC-3'
GATTTTATTTTGACTGATAGTGACCTGTTCGTTGCAACAAATTGATAAGCAATGCTTTCTTATAATGCCA
ACTTTGTACAAGAAAGTTGGCAAAATGGACGAGCTGGTTCCTAATATGTCCGAGATGCTGAAGCTGCTGC
GCTTCGGCTTGGCCATCGTCGGATCGCTGGATGACGAAGCAGGGGCAGTAGCAGTGGCTGGCACAGGCGG
AGATGGAGGCGGAGGAGCAGCCGGTGCGGTTCCAACCACATCTACAAAGGTGTCGGCATCGGCATCTGCC
TCTCGGTCGGCAGCAGATTCGCCGCTCGTCGAGCCCGCCGAGGAGGACGAGACAGAGGAGGCCGGCGATG
GCGGTGTGTAAGCCCAACTTGGATAAGCACCACCGATGTGCCTGGCATACTCGATGGCCGGCGGCGGTGG
CGCTGGCACATAGAAATTGGCCTCCAGAGCATCCAGCAGATAGTGACGCTGCATAGGAACACTGTGATGA
CTCTGGTGATGATGGTGCTGGGGAAATTCCTCCACGAGTCGCAACCGTTTGGCTAACGGCGATGTCACCG
GGCTTCGATCCACCTGGTTTGCCTCGGGCTGCGTTGGCGGTGGCGAGTCATTGATCTTCCGTTTGCATCT
CGACTGACCCGACTCACGGAATCCCTTGGCAAAGGGATTGTTGTCGATCTTCAGCTTGGTTATGCGGTCA
TTCTGATAAGCTGTTACGGCTATAAACTCCGTCTCCGGAAAGATAAAGGCCTGTTGGGGGGCCCAGGGAA
