[The description below was written by a language model from this plasmid's Addgene catalogue record.]
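Description:
KHBD00140 is a Gateway entry-type clone built in the pDONR221 donor vector backbone (Invitrogen), carrying the open reading frame of the Drosophila melanogaster gene CG5093, also known as Doc3 or Dorsocross3. The insert is recorded as 1272 bp in a backbone of about 2.5 kb once the donor cassette has been replaced. The plasmid is maintained in E. coli as a high-copy replicon under kanamycin selection. No feature table accompanies the record, so individual elements such as the origin of replication and the exact recombination sites are not itemised. As a product of Gateway cloning into pDONR221, the ORF would be expected to sit between attL sites, and the listed M13 forward and reverse sequencing primers read into the insert from the flanking vector sequence.

The construct has no promoter intended to drive expression of the insert in flies or other hosts. It serves as a shuttle clone from which the ORF can be moved by LR recombination into Gateway destination vectors of choice. The depositor notes that the ORFs in this collection were cloned open-ended, without a stop codon, which allows in-frame C-terminal fusions to tags or functional domains supplied by the destination vector; constructs without such a fusion rely on a downstream vector stop codon. The plasmid belongs to a collection associated with work on automated screening of protein–DNA interactions at Drosophila regulatory elements, so its likely use is as a source of the Doc3 coding sequence for such assays. The record does not specify the destination vectors or fusion partners used.
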