Addgene plasmid #34294: KHBD00140
Depositing lab: Bart Deplancke. Depositing organization: Swiss Federal Institute of Technology (EPFL). Publication: Automated protein-DNA interaction screening of Drosophila regulatory elements. Korneel Hens, Jean-Daniel Feuz, Alina Isakova, Antonina Lagovitina, Andreas Massouras, Julien Bryois, Patrick Callaerts, Susan E. Celniker, Bart Deplancke. Nat Methods. 2011 Oct 30;8(12):1065-70. 10.1038/nmeth.1763 PubMed 22037703.
Backbone
  Vector backbone: pDONR221
  Backbone manufacturer: Invitrogen
  Backbone size w/o insert (bp): 2536
  Vector type: Gateway Donor Vector
Growth in bacteria
  Bacterial resistance: Kanamycin, 50 μg/mL
  Growth temperature: 37°C
  Growth strain: DH5alpha
  Copy number: High Copy
Gene/Insert
  Gene/Insert name: CG5093 (alt names: FBgn0035954; Doc3; Dorsocross3)
  Species: D. melanogaster (fly)
  Insert size (bp): 1272
  Entrez Gene: Doc3 (a.k.a. Dmel_CG5093, CG5093, Dm-DOC3, Dmel\CG5093)
  Cloning method: Gateway Cloning
  Sequencing primers: 5′ M13F; 3′ M13R
Terms and licenses: Academic/Nonprofit Terms; Industry Terms: Not Available to Industry
Depositor comments: Please note that the ORFs in this collection were cloned open-ended (without a stop codon).
How to cite: KHBD00140 was a gift from Bart Deplancke (Addgene plasmid # 34294 ; http://n2t.net/addgene:34294 ; RRID:Addgene_34294)
